>Addgene plasmid #144387 | TFORF2509 | addgene full sequence | sequence record 471163 | Addgene NGS Result
TTAATGTAGTCTTATGCAATACTCTTGTAGTCTTGCAACATGGTAACGATGAGTTAGCAACATGCCTTAC
AAGGAGAGAAAAAGCACCGTGCATGCCGATTGGTGGAAGTAAGGTGGTACGATCGTGCCTTATTAGGAAG
GCAACAGACGGGTCTGACATGGATTGGACGAACCACTGAATTGCCGCATTGCAGAGATATTGTATTTAAG
TGCCTAGCTCGATACATAAACGGGTCTCTCTGGTTAGACCAGATCTGAGCCTGGGAGCTCTCTGGCTAAC
TAGGGAACCCACTGCTTAAGCCTCAATAAAGCTTGCCTTGAGTGCTTCAAGTAGTGTGTGCCCGTCTGTT
GTGTGACTCTGGTAACTAGAGATCCCTCAGACCCTTTTAGTCAGTGTGGAAAATCTCTAGCAGTGGCGCC
CGAACAGGGACTTGAAAGCGAAAGGGAAACCAGAGGAGCTCTCTCGACGCAGGACTCGGCTTGCTGAAGC
GCGCACGGCAAGAGGCGAGGGGCGGCGACTGGTGAGTACGCCAAAAATTTTGACTAGCGGAGGCTAGAAG
GAGAGAGATGGGTGCGAGAGCGTCAGTATTAAGCGGGGGAGAATTAGATCGCGATGGGAAAAAATTCGGT
TAAGGCCAGGGGGAAAGAAAAAATATAAATTAAAACATATAGTATGGGCAAGCAGGGAGCTAGAACGATT
CGCAGTTAATCCTGGCCTGTTAGAAACATCAGAAGGCTGTAGACAAATACTGGGACAGCTACAACCATCC
CTTCAGACAGGATCAGAAGAACTTAGATCATTATATAATACAGTAGCAACCCTCTATTGTGTGCATCAAA
GGATAGAGATAAAAGACACCAAGGAAGCTTTAGACAAGATAGAGGAAGAGCAAAACAAAAGTAAGACCAC
CGCACAGCAAGCGGCCGCTGATCTTCAGACCTGGAGGAGGAGATATGAGGGACAATTGGAGAAGTGAATT
ATATAAATATAAAGTAGTAAAAATTGAACCATTAGGAGTAGCACCCACCAAGGCAAAGAGAAGAGTGGTG
CAGAGAGAAAAAAGAGCAGTGGGAATAGGAGCTTTGTTCCTTGGGTTCTTGGGAGCAGCAGGAAGCACTA
TGGGCGCAGCGTCAATGACGCTGACGGTACAGGCCAGACAATTATTGTCTGGTATAGTGCAGCAGCAGAA
CAATTTGCTGAGGGCTATTGAGGCGCAACAGCATCTGTTGCAACTCACAGTCTGGGGCATCAAGCAGCTC
CAGGCAAGAATCCTGGCTGTGGAAAGATACCTAAAGGATCAACAGCTCCTGGGGATTTGGGGTTGCTCTG
GAAAACTCATTTGCACCACTGCTGTGCCTTGGAATGCTAGTTGGAGTAATAAATCTCTGGAACAGATTTG
GAATCACACGACCTGGATGGAGTGGGACAGAGAAATTAACAATTACACAAGCTTAATACACTCCTTAATT
GAAGAATCGCAAAACCAGCAAGAAAAGAATGAACAAGAATTATTGGAATTAGATAAATGGGCAAGTTTGT
GGAATTGGTTTAACATAACAAATTGGCTGTGGTATATAAAATTATTCATAATGATAGTAGGAGGCTTGGT
AGGTTTAAGAATAGTTTTTGCTGTACTTTCTATAGTGAATAGAGTTAGGCAGGGATATTCACCATTATCG
TTTCAGACCCACCTCCCAACCCCGAGGGGACCCATGCATTGCATCTCAATTAGTCAGCAACCAGGTGTGG
AAAGTCCCCAGGCTCCCCAGCAGGCAGAAGTATGCAAAGCATGCGTCTCAATTAGTCAGCAACCATAGTC
CCGCCCCTAACTCCGCCCATCCCGCCCCTAACTCCGCCCAGTTCCGCCCATTCTCCGCCCCATGGCTGAC
TAATTTTTTTTATTTATGCAGAGGCCGAGGCCGCCTCGGCCTCTGAGCTATTCCAGAAGTAGTGAGGAGG
CTTTTTTGGAGGCCTAGGCTTTTGCAAAAAGCTTTCTAGAGGTACCACCGGAGCTTACCATGACCGAGTA
CAAGCCCACGGTGCGCCTCGCCACCCGCGACGACGTCCCCAGGGCCGTACGCACCCTCGCCGCCGCGTTC
GCCGACTACCCCGCCACGCGCCACACCGTCGATCCGGACCGCCACATCGAGCGGGTCACCGAGCTGCAAG
AACTCTTCCTCACGCGCGTCGGGCTCGACATCGGCAAGGTGTGGGTCGCGGACGACGGCGCCGCCGTGGC
GGTCTGGACCACGCCGGAGAGCGTCGAAGCGGGGGCGGTGTTCGCCGAGATCGGCCCGCGCATGGCCGAG
TTGAGCGGTTCCCGGCTGGCCGCGCAGCAACAGATGGAAGGCCTCCTGGCGCCGCACCGGCCCAAGGAGC
CCGCGTGGTTCCTGGCCACCGTCGGCGTCTCGCCCGACCACCAGGGCAAGGGTCTGGGCAGCGCCGTCGT
GCTCCCCGGAGTGGAGGCGGCCGAGCGCGCCGGGGTGCCCGCCTTCCTGGAGACCTCCGCGCCCCGCAAC
CTCCCCTTCTACGAGCGGCTCGGCTTCACCGTCACCGCCGACGTCGAGGTGCCCGAAGGACCGCGCACCT
GGTGCATGACCCGCAAGCCCGGTGCCAGTTAACGAATTCTAGATCTTGAGACAAATGGCAGTATTCATCC
ACAATTTTAAAAGAAAAGGGGGGATTGGGGGGTACAGTGCAGGGGAAAGAATAGTAGACATAATAGCAAC
AGACATACAAACTAAAGAATTACAAAAACAAATTACAAAAATTCAAAATTTTCGGGTTTATTACAGGGAC
AGCAGAGATCCACTTTGGCGCCGGCTCGAGGCCTGCAGGTGCAAAGATGGATAAAGTTTTAAACAGAGAG
GAATCTTTGCAGCTAATGGACCTTCTAGGTCTTGAAAGGAGTGGGAATTGGCTCCGGTGCCCGTCAGTGG
GCAGAGCGCACATCGCCCACAGTCCCCGAGAAGTTGGGGGGAGGGGTCGGCAATTGAACCGGTGCCTAGA
GAAGGTGGCGCGGGGTAAACTGGGAAAGTGATGTCGTGTACTGGCTCCGCCTTTTTCCCGAGGGTGGGGG
AGAACCGTATATAAGTGCAGTAGTCGCCGTGAACGTTCTTTTTCGCAACGGGTTTGCCGCCAGAACACAG
GTAAGTGCCGTGTGTGGTTCCCGCGGGCCTGGCCTCTTTACGGGTTATGGCCCTTGCGTGCCTTGAATTA
CTTCCACCTGGCTGCAGTACGTGATTCTTGATCCCGAGCTTCGGGTTGGAAGTGGGTGGGAGAGTTCGAG
GCCTTGCGCTTAAGGAGCCCCTTCGCCTCGTGCTTGAGTTGAGGCCTGGCCTGGGCGCTGGGGCCGCCGC
GTGCGAATCTGGTGGCACCTTCGCGCCTGTCTCGCTGCTTTCGATAAGTCTCTAGCCATTTAAAATTTTT
GATGACCTGCTGCGACGCTTTTTTTCTGGCAAGATAGTCTTGTAAATGCGGGCCAAGATCTGCACACTGG
TATTTCGGTTTTTGGGGCCGCGGGCGGCGACGGGGCCCGTGCGTCCCAGCGCACATGTTCGGCGAGGCGG
GGCCTGCGAGCGCGGCCACCGAGAATCGGACGGGGGTAGTCTCAAGCTGGCCGGCCTGCTCTGGTGCCTG
GCCTCGCGCCGCCGTGTATCGCCCCGCCCTGGGCGGCAAGGCTGGCCCGGTCGGCACCAGTTGCGTGAGC
GGAAAGATGGCCGCTTCCCGGCCCTGCTGCAGGGAGCTCAAAATGGAGGACGCGGCGCTCGGGAGAGCGG
GCGGGTGAGTCACCCACACAAAGGAAAAGGGCCTTTCCGTCCTCAGCCGTCGCTTCATGTGACTCCACGG
AGTACCGGGCGCCGTCCAGGCACCTCGATTAGTTCTCGAGCTTTTGGAGTACGTCGTCTTTAGGTTGGGG
GGAGGGGTTTTATGCGATGGAGTTTCCCCACACTGAGTGGGTGGAGACTGAAGTTAGGCCAGCTTGGCAC
TTGATGTAATTCTCCTTGGAATTTGCCCTTTTTGAGTTTGGATCTTGGTTCATTCTCAAGCCTCAGACAG
TGGTTCAAAGTTTTTTTCTTCCATTTCAGGTGTCGTGAGGCTAGCACCGCCACCATGGCCGAGAATGTGG
TGGAACCGGGGCCGCCTTCAGCCAAGCGGCCTAAACTCTCATCTCCGGCCCTCTCGGCGTCCGCCAGCGA
TGGCACAGATTTTGGCTCTCTATTTGACTTGGAGCACGACTTACCAGATGAATTAATCAACTCTACAGAA
TTGGGACTAACCAATGGTGGTGATATTAATCAGCTTCAGACAAGTCTTGGCATGGTACAAGATGCAGCTT
CTAAACATAAACAGCTGTCAGAATTGCTGCGATCTGGTAGTTCCCCTAACCTCAATATGGGAGTTGGTGG
CCCAGGTCAAGTCATGGCCAGCCAGGCCCAACAGAGCAGTCCTGGATTAGGTTTGATAAATAGCATGGTC
AAAAGCCCAATGACACAGGCAGGCTTGACTTCTCCCAACATGGGGATGGGCACTAGTGGACCAAATCAGG
GTCCTACGCAGTCAACAGGTATGATGAACAGTCCAGTAAATCAGCCTGCCATGGGAATGAACACAGGGAT
GAATGCGGGCATGAATCCTGGAATGTTGGCTGCAGGCAATGGACAAGGGATAATGCCTAATCAAGTCATG
AACGGTTCAATTGGAGCAGGCCGAGGGCGACAGAATATGCAGTACCCAAACCCAGGCATGGGAAGTGCTG
GCAACTTACTGACTGAGCCTCTTCAGCAGGGCTCTCCCCAGATGGGAGGACAAACAGGATTGAGAGGCCC
CCAGCCTCTTAAGATGGGAATGATGAACAACCCCAATCCTTATGGTTCACCATATACTCAGAATCCTGGA
CAGCAGATTGGAGCCAGTGGCCTTGGTCTCCAGATTCAGACAAAAACTGTACTATCAAATAACTTATCTC
CATTTGCTATGGACAAAAAGGCAGTTCCTGGTGGAGGAATGCCCAACATGGGTCAACAGCCAGCCCCGCA
GGTCCAGCAGCCAGGCCTGGTGACTCCAGTTGCCCAAGGGATGGGTTCTGGAGCACATACAGCTGATCCA
GAGAAGCGCAAGCTCATCCAGCAGCAGCTTGTTCTCCTTTTGCATGCTCACAAGTGCCAGCGCCGGGAAC
AGGCCAATGGGGAAGTGAGGCAGTGCAACCTTCCCCACTGTCGCACAATGAAGAATGTCCTAAACCACAT
GACACACTGCCAGTCAGGCAAGTCTTGCCAAGTGGCACACTGTGCATCTTCTCGACAAATCATTTCACAC
TGGAAGAATTGTACAAGACATGATTGTCCTGTGTGTCTCCCCCTCAAAAATGCTGGTGATAAGAGAAATC
AACAGCCAATTTTGACTGGAGCACCCGTTGGACTTGGAAATCCTAGCTCTCTAGGGGTGGGTCAACAGTC
TGCCCCCAACCTAAGCACTGTTAGTCAGATTGATCCCAGCTCCATAGAAAGAGCCTATGCAGCTCTTGGA
CTACCCTATCAAGTAAATCAGATGCCGACACAACCCCAGGTGCAAGCAAAGAACCAGCAGAATCAGCAGC
CTGGGCAGTCTCCCCAAGGCATGCGGCCCATGAGCAACATGAGTGCTAGTCCTATGGGAGTAAATGGAGG
TGTAGGAGTTCAAACGCCGAGTCTTCTTTCTGACTCAATGTTGCATTCAGCCATAAATTCTCAAAACCCA
ATGATGAGTGAAAATGCCAGTGTGCCCTCCCTGGGTCCTATGCCAACAGCAGCTCAACCATCCACTACTG
GAATTCGGAAACAGTGGCACGAAGATATTACTCAGGATCTTCGAAATCATCTTGTTCACAAACTCGTCCA
AGCCATATTTCCTACGCCGGATCCTGCTGCTTTAAAAGACAGACGGATGGAAAACCTAGTTGCATATGCT
CGGAAAGTTGAAGGGGACATGTATGAATCTGCAAACAATCGAGCGGAATACTACCACCTTCTAGCTGAGA
AAATCTATAAGATCCAGAAAGAACTAGAAGAAAAACGAAGGACCAGACTACAGAAGCAGAACATGCTACC
AAATGCTGCAGGCATGGTTCCAGTTTCCATGAATCCAGGGCCTAACATGGGACAGCCGCAACCAGGAATG
ACTTCTAATGGCCCTCTACCTGACCCAAGTATGATCCGTGGCAGTGTGCCAAACCAGATGATGCCTCGAA
TAACTCCACAATCTGGTTTGAATCAATTTGGCCAGATGAGCATGGCCCAGCCCCCTATTGTACCCCGGCA
AACCCCTCCTCTTCAGCACCATGGACAGTTGGCTCAACCTGGAGCTCTCAACCCGCCTATGGGCTATGGG
CCTCGTATGCAACAGCCTTCCAACCAGGGCCAGTTCCTTCCTCAGACTCAGTTCCCATCACAGGGAATGA
ATGTAACAAATATCCCTTTGGCTCCGTCCAGCGGTCAAGCTCCAGTGTCTCAAGCACAAATGTCTAGTTC
TTCCTGCCCGGTGAACTCTCCTATAATGCCTCCAGGGTCTCAGGGGAGCCACATTCACTGTCCCCAGCTT
CCTCAACCAGCTCTTCATCAGAATTCACCCTCGCCTGTACCTAGTCGTACCCCCACCCCTCACCATACTC
CCCCAAGCATAGGGGCTCAGCAGCCACCAGCAACAACAATTCCAGCCCCTGTTCCTACACCTCCTGCCAT
GCCACCTGGGCCACAGTCCCAGGCTCTACATCCCCCTCCAAGGCAGACACCTACACCACCAACAACACAA
CTTCCCCAACAAGTGCAGCCTTCACTTCCTGCTGCACCTTCTGCTGACCAGCCCCAGCAGCAGCCTCGCT
CACAGCAGAGCACAGCAGCGTCTGTTCCTACCCCAACAGCACCGCTGCTTCCTCCGCAGCCTGCAACTCC
ACTTTCCCAGCCAGCTGTAAGCATTGAAGGACAGGTATCAAATCCTCCATCTACTAGTAGCACAGAAGTG
AATTCTCAGGCCATTGCTGAGAAGCAGCCTTCCCAGGAAGTGAAGATGGAGGCCAAAATGGAAGTGGATC
AACCAGAACCAGCAGATACTCAGCCGGAGGATATTTCAGAGTCTAAAGTGGAAGACTGTAAAATGGAATC
TACCGAAACAGAAGAGAGAAGCACTGAGTTAAAAACTGAAATAAAAGAGGAGGAAGACCAGCCAAGTACT
TCAGCTACCCAGTCATCTCCGGCTCCAGGACAGTCAAAGAAAAAGATTTTCAAACCAGAAGAACTACGAC
AGGCACTGATGCCAACTTTGGAGGCACTTTACCGTCAGGATCCAGAATCCCTTCCCTTTCGTCAACCTGT
GGACCCTCAGCTTTTAGGAATCCCTGATTACTTTGATATTGTGAAGAGCCCCATGGATCTTTCTACCATT
AAGAGGAAGTTAGACACTGGACAGTATCAGGAGCCCTGGCAGTATGTCGATGATATTTGGCTTATGTTCA
ATAATGCCTGGTTATATAACCGGAAAACATCACGGGTATACAAATACTGCTCCAAGCTCTCTGAGGTCTT
TGAACAAGAAATTGACCCAGTGATGCAAAGCCTTGGATACTGTTGTGGCAGAAAGTTGGAGTTCTCTCCA
CAGACACTGTGTTGCTACGGCAAACAGTTGTGCACAATACCTCGTGATGCCACTTATTACAGTTACCAGA
ACAGGTATCATTTCTGTGAGAAGTGTTTCAATGAGATCCAAGGGGAGAGCGTTTCTTTGGGGGATGACCC
TTCCCAGCCTCAAACTACAATAAATAAAGAACAATTTTCCAAGAGAAAAAATGACACACTGGATCCTGAA
CTGTTTGTTGAATGTACAGAGTGCGGAAGAAAGATGCATCAGATCTGTGTCCTTCACCATGAGATCATCT
GGCCTGCTGGATTCGTCTGTGATGGCTGTTTAAAGAAAAGTGCACGAACTAGGAAAGAAAATAAGTTTTC
TGCTAAAAGGTTGCCATCTACCAGACTTGGCACCTTTCTAGAGAATCGTGTGAATGACTTTCTGAGGCGA
CAGAATCACCCTGAGTCAGGAGAGGTCACTGTTAGAGTAGTTCATGCTTCTGACAAAACCGTGGAAGTAA
AACCAGGCATGAAAGCAAGGTTTGTGGACAGTGGAGAGATGGCAGAATCCTTTCCATACCGAACCAAAGC
CCTCTTTGCCTTTGAAGAAATTGATGGTGTTGACCTGTGCTTCTTTGGCATGCATGTTCAAGAGTATGGC
TCTGACTGCCCTCCACCCAACCAGAGGAGAGTATACATATCTTACCTCGATAGTGTTCATTTCTTCCGTC
CTAAATGCTTGAGGACTGCAGTCTATCATGAAATCCTAATTGGATATTTAGAATATGTCAAGAAATTAGG
TTACACAACAGGGCATATTTGGGCATGTCCACCAAGTGAGGGAGATGATTATATCTTCCATTGCCATCCT
CCTGACCAGAAGATACCCAAGCCCAAGCGACTGCAGGAATGGTACAAAAAAATGCTTGACAAGGCTGTAT
CAGAGCGTATTGTCCATGACTACAAGGATATTTTTAAACAAGCTACTGAAGATAGATTAACAAGTGCAAA
GGAATTGCCTTATTTCGAGGGTGATTTCTGGCCCAATGTTCTGGAAGAAAGCATTAAGGAACTGGAACAG
GAGGAAGAAGAGAGAAAACGAGAGGAAAACACCAGCAATGAAAGCACAGATGTGACCAAGGGAGACAGCA
AAAATGCTAAAAAGAAGAATAATAAGAAAACCAGCAAAAATAAGAGCAGCCTGAGTAGGGGCAACAAGAA
GAAACCCGGGATGCCCAATGTATCTAACGACCTCTCACAGAAACTATATGCCACCATGGAGAAGCATAAA
GAGGTCTTCTTTGTGATCCGCCTCATTGCTGGCCCTGCTGCCAACTCCCTGCCTCCCATTGTTGATCCTG
ATCCTCTCATCCCCTGCGATCTGATGGATGGTCGGGATGCGTTTCTCACGCTGGCAAGGGACAAGCACCT
GGAGTTCTCTTCACTCCGAAGAGCCCAGTGGTCCACCATGTGCATGCTGGTGGAGCTGCACACGCAGAGC
CAGGACCGCTTTGTCTACACCTGCAATGAATGCAAGCACCATGTGGAGACACGCTGGCACTGTACTGTCT
GTGAGGATTATGACTTGTGTATCACCTGCTATAACACTAAAAACCATGACCACAAAATGGAGAAACTAGG
CCTTGGCTTAGATGATGAGAGCAACAACCAGCAGGCTGCAGCCACCCAGAGCCCAGGCGATTCTCGCCGC
CTGAGTATCCAGCGCTGCATCCAGTCTCTGGTCCATGCTTGCCAGTGTCGGAATGCCAATTGCTCACTGC
CATCCTGCCAGAAGATGAAGCGGGTTGTGCAGCATACCAAGGGTTGCAAACGGAAAACCAATGGCGGGTG
CCCCATCTGCAAGCAGCTCATTGCCCTCTGCTGCTACCATGCCAAGCACTGCCAGGAGAACAAATGCCCG
GTGCCGTTCTGCCTAAACATCAAGCAGAAGCTCCGGCAGCAACAGCTGCAGCACCGACTACAGCAGGCCC
AAATGCTTCGCAGGAGGATGGCCAGCATGCAGCGGACTGGTGTGGTTGGGCAGCAACAGGGCCTCCCTTC
CCCCACTCCTGCCACTCCAACGACACCAACTGGCCAACAGCCAACCACCCCGCAGACGCCCCAGCCCACT
TCTCAGCCTCAGCCTACCCCTCCCAATAGCATGCCACCCTACTTGCCCAGGACTCAAGCTGCTGGCCCTG
TGTCCCAGGGTAAGGCAGCAGGCCAGGTGACCCCTCCAACCCCTCCTCAGACTGCTCAGCCACCCCTTCC
AGGGCCCCCACCTGCAGCAGTGGAAATGGCAATGCAGATTCAGAGAGCAGCGGAGACGCAGCGCCAGATG
GCCCACGTGCAAATTTTTCAAAGGCCAATCCAACACCAGATGCCCCCGATGACTCCCATGGCCCCCATGG
GTATGAACCCACCTCCCATGACCAGAGGTCCCAGTGGGCATTTGGAGCCAGGGATGGGACCGACAGGGAT
GCAGCAACAGCCACCCTGGAGCCAAGGAGGATTGCCTCAGCCCCAGCAACTACAGTCTGGGATGCCAAGG
CCAGCCATGATGTCAGTGGCCCAGCATGGTCAACCTTTGAACATGGCTCCACAACCAGGATTGGGCCAGG
TAGGTATCAGCCCACTCAAACCAGGCACTGTGTCTCAACAAGCCTTACAAAACCTTTTGCGGACTCTCAG
GTCTCCCAGCTCTCCCCTGCAGCAGCAACAGGTGCTTAGTATCCTTCACGCCAACCCCCAGCTGTTGGCT
GCATTCATCAAGCAGCGGGCTGCCAAGTATGCCAACTCTAATCCACAACCCATCCCTGGGCAGCCTGGCA
TGCCCCAGGGGCAGCCAGGGCTACAGCCACCTACCATGCCAGGTCAGCAGGGGGTCCACTCCAATCCAGC
CATGCAGAACATGAATCCAATGCAGGCGGGCGTTCAGAGGGCTGGCCTGCCCCAGCAGCAACCACAGCAG
CAACTCCAGCCACCCATGGGAGGGATGAGCCCCCAGGCTCAGCAGATGAACATGAACCACAACACCATGC
CTTCACAATTCCGAGACATCTTGAGACGACAGCAAATGATGCAACAGCAGCAGCAACAGGGAGCAGGGCC
AGGAATAGGCCCTGGAATGGCCAACCATAACCAGTTCCAGCAACCCCAAGGAGTTGGCTACCCACCACAG
CAGCAGCAGCGGATGCAGCATCACATGCAACAGATGCAACAAGGAAATATGGGACAGATAGGCCAGCTTC
CCCAGGCCTTGGGAGCAGAGGCAGGTGCCAGTCTACAGGCCTATCAGCAGCGACTCCTTCAGCAACAGAT
GGGGTCCCCTGTTCAGCCCAACCCCATGAGCCCCCAGCAGCATATGCTCCCAAATCAGGCCCAGTCCCCA
CACCTACAAGGCCAGCAGATCCCTAATTCTCTCTCCAATCAAGTGCGCTCTCCCCAGCCTGTCCCTTCTC
CACGGCCACAGTCCCAGCCCCCCCACTCCAGTCCTTCCCCAAGGATGCAGCCTCAGCCTTCTCCACACCA
CGTTTCCCCACAGACAAGTTCCCCACATCCTGGACTGGTAGCTGCCCAGGCCAACCCCATGGAACAAGGG
CATTTTGCCAGCCCGGACCAGAATTCAATGCTTTCTCAGCTTGCTAGCAATCCAGGCATGGCAAACCTCC
ATGGTGCAAGCGCCACGGACCTGGGACTCAGCACCGATAACTCAGACTTGAATTCAAACCTCTCACAGAG
TACACTAGACATACACTAGTAATGAACTAGTCCGTAACTTGAAAGTATTTCGATTTCTTGGCTTTATATA
TCTTGTGGAAAGGACGAGATGTCAAGATGGCCCGATAGCGCACGCGTTAAGTCGACAATCAACCTCTGGA
TTACAAAATTTGTGAAAGATTGACTGGTATTCTTAACTATGTTGCTCCTTTTACGCTATGTGGATACGCT
GCTTTAATGCCTTTGTATCATGCTATTGCTTCCCGTATGGCTTTCATTTTCTCCTCCTTGTATAAATCCT
GGTTGCTGTCTCTTTATGAGGAGTTGTGGCCCGTTGTCAGGCAACGTGGCGTGGTGTGCACTGTGTTTGC
TGACGCAACCCCCACTGGTTGGGGCATTGCCACCACCTGTCAGCTCCTTTCCGGGACTTTCGCTTTCCCC
CTCCCTATTGCCACGGCGGAACTCATCGCCGCCTGCCTTGCCCGCTGCTGGACAGGGGCTCGGCTGTTGG
GCACTGACAATTCCGTGGTGTTGTCGGGGAAATCATCGTCCTTTCCTTGGCTGCTCGCCTGTGTTGCCAC
CTGGATTCTGCGCGGGACGTCCTTCTGCTACGTCCCTTCGGCCCTCAATCCAGCGGACCTTCCTTCCCGC
GGCCTGCTGCCGGCTCTGCGGCCTCTTCCGCGTCTTCGCCTTCGCCCTCAGACGAGTCGGATCTCCCTTT
GGGCCGCCTCCCCGCGTCGACTTTAAGACCAATGACTTACAAGGCAGCTGTAGATCTTAGCCACTTTTTA
AAAGAAAAGGGGGGACTGGAAGGGCTAATTCACTCCCAACGAAGACAAGATCTGCTTTTTGCTTGTACTG
GGTCTCTCTGGTTAGACCAGATCTGAGCCTGGGAGCTCTCTGGCTAACTAGGGAACCCACTGCTTAAGCC
TCAATAAAGCTTGCCTTGAGTGCTTCAAGTAGTGTGTGCCCGTCTGTTGTGTGACTCTGGTAACTAGAGA
TCCCTCAGACCCTTTTAGTCAGTGTGGAAAATCTCTAGCAGTACGTATAGTAGTTCATGTCATCTTATTA
TTCAGTATTTATAACTTGCAAAGAAATGAATATCAGAGAGTGAGAGGAACTTGTTTATTGCAGCTTATAA
TGGTTACAAATAAAGCAATAGCATCACAAATTTCACAAATAAAGCATTTTTTTCACTGCATTCTAGTTGT
GGTTTGTCCAAACTCATCAATGTATCTTATCATGTCTGGCTCTAGCTATCCCGCCCCTAACTCCGCCCAT
CCCGCCCCTAACTCCGCCCAGTTCCGCCCATTCTCCGCCCCATGGCTGACTAATTTTTTTTATTTATGCA
GAGGCCGAGGCCGCCTCGGCCTCTGAGCTATTCCAGAAGTAGTGAGGAGGCTTTTTTGGAGGCCTAGGGA
CGTACCCAATTCGCCCTATAGTGAGTCGTATTACGCGCGCTCACTGGCCGTCGTTTTACAACGTCGTGAC
TGGGAAAACCCTGGCGTTACCCAACTTAATCGCCTTGCAGCACATCCCCCTTTCGCCAGCTGGCGTAATA
GCGAAGAGGCCCGCACCGATCGCCCTTCCCAACAGTTGCGCAGCCTGAATGGCGAATGGG
[124 nt withheld, positions 12941-13064]
C
[91 nt withheld, positions 13066-13156]
A
[49 nt withheld, positions 13158-13206]
CCTTTGACGTTGGAGTCCACGTTCTTT
[37 nt withheld, positions 13234-13270]
ACCCTATCTCGGTCTATTCTTTTGATTTATAAGGGATTTTGCCGATTTCGGCCTATTGGTTAAAAAATGA
GCTGATTTAACAAAAATTTAACGCGAATTTTAACAAAATATTAACGCTTACAATTTAGGTGGCACTTTTC
GGGGAAATGTGCGCGGAACCCCTATTTGTTTATTTTTCTAAATACATTCAAATATGTATCCGCTCATGAG
ACAATAACCCTGATAAATGCTTCAATAATATTGAAAAAGGAAGAGTATGAGTATTCAACATTTCCGTGTC
GCCCTTATTCCCTTTTTTGCGGCATTTTGCCTTCCTGTTTTTGCTCACCCAGAAACGCTGGTGAAAGTAA
AAGATGCTGAAGATCAGTTGGGTGCACGAGTGGGTTACATCGAACTGGATCTCAACAGCGGTAAGATCCT
TGAGAGTTTTCGCCCCGAAGAACGTTTTCCAATGATGAGCACTTTTAAAGTTCTGCTATGTGGCGCGGTA
TTATCCCGTATTGACGCCGGGCAAGAGCAACTCGGTCGCCGCATACACTATTCTCAGAATGACTTGGTTG
AGTACTCACCAGTCACAGAAAAGCATCTTACGGATGGCATGACAGTAAGAGAATTATGCAGTGCTGCCAT
AACCATGAGTGATAACACTGCGGCCAACTTACTTCTGACAACGATCGGAGGACCGAAGGAGCTAACCGCT
TTTTTGCACAACATGGGGGATCATGTAACTCGCCTTGATCGTTGGGAACCGGAGCTGAATGAAGCCATAC
CAAACGACGAGCGTGACACCACGATGCCTGTAGCAATGGCAACAACGTTGCGCAAACTATTAACTGGCGA
ACTACTTACTCTAGCTTCCCGGCAACAATTAATAGACTGGATGGAGGCGGATAAAGTTGCAGGACCACTT
CTGCGCTCGGCCCTTCCGGCTGGCTGGTTTATTGCTGATAAATCTGGAGCCGGTGAGCGTGGGTCTCGCG
GTATCATTGCAGCACTGGGGCCAGATGGTAAGCCCTCCCGTATCGTAGTTATCTACACGACGGGGAGTCA
GGCAACTATGGATGAACGAAATAGACAGATCGCTGAGATAGGTGCCTCACTGATTAAGCATTGGTAACTG
TCAGACCAAGTTTACTCATATATACTTTAGATTGATTTAAAACTTCATTTTTAATTTAAAAGGATCTAGG
TGAAGATCCTTTTTGATAATCTCATGACCAAAATCCCTTAACGTGAGTTTTCGTTCCACTGAGCGTCAGA
CCCCGTAGAAAAGATCAAAGGATCTTCTTGAGATCCTTTTTTTCTGCGCGTAATCTGCTGCTTGCAAACA
AAAAAACCACCGCTACCAGCGGTGGTTTGTTTGCCGGATCAAGAGCTACCAACTCTTTTTCCGAAGGTAA
CTGGCTTCAGCAGAGCGCAGATACCAAATACTGTTCTTCTAGTGTAGCCGTAGTTAGGCCACCACTTCAA
GAACTCTGTAGCACCGCCTACATACCTCGCTCTGCTAATCCTGTTACCAGTGGCTGCTGCCAGTGGCGAT
AAGTCGTGTCTTACCGGGTTGGACTCAAGACGATAGTTACCGGATAAGGCGCAGCGGTCGGGCTGAACGG
GGGGTTCGTGCACACAGCCCAGCTTGGAGCGAACGACCTACACCGAACTGAGATACCTACAGCGTGAGCT
ATGAGAAAGCGCCACGCTTCCCGAAGGGAGAAAGGCGGACAGGTATCCGGTAAGCGGCAGGGTCGGAACA
GGAGAGCGCACGAGGGAGCTTCCAGGGGGAAACGCCTGGTATCTTTATAGTCCTGTCGGGTTTCGCCACC
TCTGACTTGAGCGTCGATTTTTGTGATGCTCGTCAGGGGGGCGGAGCCTATGGAAAAACGCCAGCAACGC
GGCCTTTTTACGGTTCCTGGCCTTTTGCTGGCCTTTTGCTCACATGTTCTTTCCTGCGTTATCCCCTGAT
TCTGTGGATAACCGTATTACCGCCTTTGAGTGAGCTGATACCGCTCGCCGCAGCCGAACGACCGAGCGCA
GCGAGTCAGTGAGCGAGGAAGCGGAAGAGCGCCCAATACGCAAACCGCCTCTCCCCGCGCGTTGGCCGAT
TCATTAATGCAGCTGGCACGACAGGTTTCCCGACTGGAAAGCGGGCAGTGAGCGCAACGCAATTAATGTG
AGTTAGCTCACTCATTAGGCACCCCAGGCTTTACACTTTATGCTTCCGGCTCGTATGTTGTGTGGAATTG
TGAGCGGATAACAATTTCACACAGGAAACAGCTATGACCATGATTACGCCAAGCGCGCAATTAACCCTCA
CTAAAGGGAACAAAAGCTGGAGCTGCAAGC
Features (pLannotate 1.2.2; 31 found; start..end, strand, type, name):
      5..231     +  promoter       RSV promoter: Rous sarcoma virus enhancer/promoter
    232..412     +  LTR            5' LTR (truncated): truncated 5' long terminal repeat (LTR) from HIV-1
    459..584     +  misc_feature   HIV-1 Ψ: packaging signal of human immunodeficiency virus type 1
    568..931     +  CDS            HIV-1 gag (fragment): gag protein from human immunodeficiency virus 1; gag
   1077..1310    +  misc_feature   RRE: The Rev response element (RRE) of HIV-1 allows for Rev-dependent mRNA export from the nucleus to the cytoplasm.
   1687..1713    +  CDS            Rev (fragment): human immunodeficiency virus 1 (HIV-1) Rev protein; rev; enhances nuclear export of unspliced and incompletely spliced viral mRNAs
   1720..1743    +  promoter       SV40 promoter (fragment): SV40 early promoter
   1744..1815    +  promoter       SV40 promoter (fragment): SV40 enhancer and early promoter
   1839..1974    +  rep_origin     SV40 ori: SV40 origin of replication
   2020..2616    +  CDS            PuroR (fragment): puromycin N-acetyltransferase; pac from Streptomyces; confers resistance to puromycin
   2665..2782    +  misc_feature   cPPT/CTS: central polypurine tract and central termination sequence of HIV-1
   2847..2913    +  CDS            small t antigen (fragment): SV40 (simian virus 40) small t antigen
   2920..4098    +  promoter       EF-1α promoter: strong constitutive promoter for human elongation factor EF-1α
   7256..9106    +  CDS            p300 core: catalytic histone acetyltransferase core of the human E1A-associated protein p300 (Delvecchio et al., 2013); EP300
  11372..11425   +  promoter       U6 promoter (fragment): RNA polymerase III promoter for human U6 snRNA
  11467..12055   +  misc_feature   WPRE: woodchuck hepatitis virus posttranscriptional regulatory element
  12106..12125   +  misc_feature   cPPT/CTS (fragment): central polypurine tract and central termination sequence of HIV-1
  12127..12360   +  LTR            3' LTR (ΔU3): self-inactivating 3' long terminal repeat (LTR) from HIV-1
  12438..12559   +  polyA_signal   SV40 poly(A) signal: SV40 polyadenylation signal
  12599..12734   +  rep_origin     SV40 ori: SV40 origin of replication
  12755..12773   -  promoter       T7 promoter: promoter for bacteriophage T7 RNA polymerase
  12781..12936   +  CDS            lacZα (fragment): LacZα fragment of β-galactosidase; lacZ fragment
  12941..13369   +  rep_origin     f1 ori (sequence partly withheld): f1 bacteriophage origin of replication; arrow indicates direction of (+) strand synthesis
  13422..13526   +  promoter       AmpR promoter: bla
  13527..14387   +  CDS            AmpR: β-lactamase; bla; confers resistance to ampicillin, carbenicillin, and related antibiotics
  14558..15146   +  rep_origin     ori: high-copy-number ColE1/pMB1/pBR322/pUC origin of replication
  15329..15421   +  CDS            lacI (fragment): lac repressor; lacI; The lac repressor binds to the lac operator to inhibit transcription in E. coli. This inhibition can be relieved by adding lactose or isopropyl-β-D-thiogalactopyranoside (IPTG).
  15434..15455   +  protein_bind   CAP binding site: CAP binding activates transcription in the presence of cAMP. E. coli catabolite activator protein
  15470..15500   +  promoter       lac promoter: promoter for the E. coli lac operon
  15504..15526   +  protein_bind   lac operator (fragment): The lac repressor binds to the lac operator to inhibit transcription in E. coli. This inhibition can be relieved by adding lactose or isopropyl-β-D-thiogalactopyranoside (IPTG). lac repressor encoded by lacI
  15569..15587   +  promoter       T3 promoter: promoter for bacteriophage T3 RNA polymerase
