[The description below was written by a language model from this plasmid's Addgene catalogue record and pLannotate feature annotations shown in this document.]
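Description:
TFORF2509 is a third-generation-style, self-inactivating lentiviral expression plasmid built on the pLX_TRC317 backbone, carrying the full-length human EP300 (p300/KAT3B) open reading frame for overexpression in mammalian cells. It belongs to a barcoded transcription factor ORF collection in which each construct carries a unique 24-bp barcode, so the ORF delivered to a given cell can be identified in pooled screens. In bacteria it is maintained through a high-copy ColE1/pUC-type origin and ampicillin resistance (AmpR). An f1 origin and residual lac, T7 and T3 cloning-vector elements are also present. The depositor warns of possible plasmid recombination, which is consistent with the repeated LTRs and the large overall size of about 15.6 kb.

The viral portion starts with an RSV promoter fused to a truncated HIV-1 5' LTR, which drives genomic RNA production in packaging cells. It is followed by the Ψ packaging signal, a gag fragment, the RRE for Rev-dependent nuclear export, and a cPPT/CTS. An SV40 promoter drives a puromycin N-acetyltransferase cassette for selecting transduced cells. Downstream, the EF-1α promoter drives the roughly 7.3 kb EP300 insert. The annotation labels only the catalytic histone acetyltransferase core, but the unannotated span between the promoter and the WPRE is long enough to hold the full ORF. The barcode is not annotated in the feature table, so its position is not stated. A WPRE enhances transcript expression ahead of the ΔU3 3' LTR, which inactivates the LTR promoter after integration, and an SV40 poly(A) signal follows. The construct is intended for stable EP300 overexpression, alone or in pooled screens such as directed differentiation studies.
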