Addgene plasmid #144387: TFORF2509
Purpose: Lentiviral vector for overexpressing transcription factor ORFs with unique 24-bp barcodes. Barcodes facilitate identification of transcription factors in pooled screens.
Depositing lab: Feng Zhang. Depositing organization: Broad Institute. Publication: A transcription factor atlas of directed differentiation. Joung J, Ma S, Tay T, Geiger-Schuller KR, Kirchgatterer PC, Verdine VK, Guo B, Arias-Garcia MA, Allen WE, Singh A, Kuksenko O, Abudayyeh OO, Gootenberg JS, Fu Z, Macrae RK, Buenrostro JD, Regev A, Zhang F. Cell. 2023 Jan 5;186(1):209-229.e26. doi: 10.1016/j.cell.2022.11.026. PubMed 36608654.
Backbone
  Vector backbone: pLX_TRC317
  Backbone manufacturer: Broad Institute Genetic Perturbation Platform
  Backbone size w/o insert (bp): 8264
  Vector type: Mammalian Expression, Lentiviral
  Selectable markers: Puromycin
Growth in bacteria
  Bacterial resistance: Ampicillin, 50 μg/mL
  Growth temperature: 30°C
  Growth strain: NEB Stable
  Copy number: High Copy
Gene/Insert
  Gene/Insert name: EP300
  Species: H. sapiens (human)
  Insert size (bp): 7346
  Entrez Gene: EP300 (a.k.a. KAT3B, MKHK2, RSTS2, p300)
  Promoter: EF1a
  Cloning method: Unknown
  Sequencing primers: 5′ GGGTGGAGACTGAAGTTAGGCCAG; 3′ CACATAGCGTAAAAGGAGCAACATAG
Terms and licenses: Academic/Nonprofit Terms; Industry Terms: Not Available to Industry
Depositor comments: NM_001429,ENST00000263253 . The transcription factor ORF portion of this plasmid was synthesized by Genewiz. Please test multiple small colonies in case of plasmid recombination. To make this collection available in a timely manner, a portion of this collection was not fully sequenced by Addgene. If an Addgene verified full plasmid sequence is not available, please contact us prior to placing an order to request the full sequence.
How to cite: TFORF2509 was a gift from Feng Zhang (Addgene plasmid # 144387 ; http://n2t.net/addgene:144387 ; RRID:Addgene_144387)
