>Addgene plasmid #144387 | TFORF2509 | depositor partial sequence | sequence record 285276 | Insert
ACCGCCACCATGGCCGAGAATGTGGTGGAACCGGGGCCGCCTTCAGCCAAGCGGCCTAAACTCTCATCTC
CGGCCCTCTCGGCGTCCGCCAGCGATGGCACAGATTTTGGCTCTCTATTTGACTTGGAGCACGACTTACC
AGATGAATTAATCAACTCTACAGAATTGGGACTAACCAATGGTGGTGATATTAATCAGCTTCAGACAAGT
CTTGGCATGGTACAAGATGCAGCTTCTAAACATAAACAGCTGTCAGAATTGCTGCGATCTGGTAGTTCCC
CTAACCTCAATATGGGAGTTGGTGGCCCAGGTCAAGTCATGGCCAGCCAGGCCCAACAGAGCAGTCCTGG
ATTAGGTTTGATAAATAGCATGGTCAAAAGCCCAATGACACAGGCAGGCTTGACTTCTCCCAACATGGGG
ATGGGCACTAGTGGACCAAATCAGGGTCCTACGCAGTCAACAGGTATGATGAACAGTCCAGTAAATCAGC
CTGCCATGGGAATGAACACAGGGATGAATGCGGGCATGAATCCTGGAATGTTGGCTGCAGGCAATGGACA
AGGGATAATGCCTAATCAAGTCATGAACGGTTCAATTGGAGCAGGCCGAGGGCGACAGAATATGCAGTAC
CCAAACCCAGGCATGGGAAGTGCTGGCAACTTACTGACTGAGCCTCTTCAGCAGGGCTCTCCCCAGATGG
GAGGACAAACAGGATTGAGAGGCCCCCAGCCTCTTAAGATGGGAATGATGAACAACCCCAATCCTTATGG
TTCACCATATACTCAGAATCCTGGACAGCAGATTGGAGCCAGTGGCCTTGGTCTCCAGATTCAGACAAAA
ACTGTACTATCAAATAACTTATCTCCATTTGCTATGGACAAAAAGGCAGTTCCTGGTGGAGGAATGCCCA
ACATGGGTCAACAGCCAGCCCCGCAGGTCCAGCAGCCAGGCCTGGTGACTCCAGTTGCCCAAGGGATGGG
TTCTGGAGCACATACAGCTGATCCAGAGAAGCGCAAGCTCATCCAGCAGCAGCTTGTTCTCCTTTTGCAT
GCTCACAAGTGCCAGCGCCGGGAACAGGCCAATGGGGAAGTGAGGCAGTGCAACCTTCCCCACTGTCGCA
CAATGAAGAATGTCCTAAACCACATGACACACTGCCAGTCAGGCAAGTCTTGCCAAGTGGCACACTGTGC
ATCTTCTCGACAAATCATTTCACACTGGAAGAATTGTACAAGACATGATTGTCCTGTGTGTCTCCCCCTC
AAAAATGCTGGTGATAAGAGAAATCAACAGCCAATTTTGACTGGAGCACCCGTTGGACTTGGAAATCCTA
GCTCTCTAGGGGTGGGTCAACAGTCTGCCCCCAACCTAAGCACTGTTAGTCAGATTGATCCCAGCTCCAT
AGAAAGAGCCTATGCAGCTCTTGGACTACCCTATCAAGTAAATCAGATGCCGACACAACCCCAGGTGCAA
GCAAAGAACCAGCAGAATCAGCAGCCTGGGCAGTCTCCCCAAGGCATGCGGCCCATGAGCAACATGAGTG
CTAGTCCTATGGGAGTAAATGGAGGTGTAGGAGTTCAAACGCCGAGTCTTCTTTCTGACTCAATGTTGCA
TTCAGCCATAAATTCTCAAAACCCAATGATGAGTGAAAATGCCAGTGTGCCCTCCCTGGGTCCTATGCCA
ACAGCAGCTCAACCATCCACTACTGGAATTCGGAAACAGTGGCACGAAGATATTACTCAGGATCTTCGAA
ATCATCTTGTTCACAAACTCGTCCAAGCCATATTTCCTACGCCGGATCCTGCTGCTTTAAAAGACAGACG
GATGGAAAACCTAGTTGCATATGCTCGGAAAGTTGAAGGGGACATGTATGAATCTGCAAACAATCGAGCG
GAATACTACCACCTTCTAGCTGAGAAAATCTATAAGATCCAGAAAGAACTAGAAGAAAAACGAAGGACCA
GACTACAGAAGCAGAACATGCTACCAAATGCTGCAGGCATGGTTCCAGTTTCCATGAATCCAGGGCCTAA
CATGGGACAGCCGCAACCAGGAATGACTTCTAATGGCCCTCTACCTGACCCAAGTATGATCCGTGGCAGT
GTGCCAAACCAGATGATGCCTCGAATAACTCCACAATCTGGTTTGAATCAATTTGGCCAGATGAGCATGG
CCCAGCCCCCTATTGTACCCCGGCAAACCCCTCCTCTTCAGCACCATGGACAGTTGGCTCAACCTGGAGC
TCTCAACCCGCCTATGGGCTATGGGCCTCGTATGCAACAGCCTTCCAACCAGGGCCAGTTCCTTCCTCAG
ACTCAGTTCCCATCACAGGGAATGAATGTAACAAATATCCCTTTGGCTCCGTCCAGCGGTCAAGCTCCAG
TGTCTCAAGCACAAATGTCTAGTTCTTCCTGCCCGGTGAACTCTCCTATAATGCCTCCAGGGTCTCAGGG
GAGCCACATTCACTGTCCCCAGCTTCCTCAACCAGCTCTTCATCAGAATTCACCCTCGCCTGTACCTAGT
CGTACCCCCACCCCTCACCATACTCCCCCAAGCATAGGGGCTCAGCAGCCACCAGCAACAACAATTCCAG
CCCCTGTTCCTACACCTCCTGCCATGCCACCTGGGCCACAGTCCCAGGCTCTACATCCCCCTCCAAGGCA
GACACCTACACCACCAACAACACAACTTCCCCAACAAGTGCAGCCTTCACTTCCTGCTGCACCTTCTGCT
GACCAGCCCCAGCAGCAGCCTCGCTCACAGCAGAGCACAGCAGCGTCTGTTCCTACCCCAACAGCACCGC
TGCTTCCTCCGCAGCCTGCAACTCCACTTTCCCAGCCAGCTGTAAGCATTGAAGGACAGGTATCAAATCC
TCCATCTACTAGTAGCACAGAAGTGAATTCTCAGGCCATTGCTGAGAAGCAGCCTTCCCAGGAAGTGAAG
ATGGAGGCCAAAATGGAAGTGGATCAACCAGAACCAGCAGATACTCAGCCGGAGGATATTTCAGAGTCTA
AAGTGGAAGACTGTAAAATGGAATCTACCGAAACAGAAGAGAGAAGCACTGAGTTAAAAACTGAAATAAA
AGAGGAGGAAGACCAGCCAAGTACTTCAGCTACCCAGTCATCTCCGGCTCCAGGACAGTCAAAGAAAAAG
ATTTTCAAACCAGAAGAACTACGACAGGCACTGATGCCAACTTTGGAGGCACTTTACCGTCAGGATCCAG
AATCCCTTCCCTTTCGTCAACCTGTGGACCCTCAGCTTTTAGGAATCCCTGATTACTTTGATATTGTGAA
GAGCCCCATGGATCTTTCTACCATTAAGAGGAAGTTAGACACTGGACAGTATCAGGAGCCCTGGCAGTAT
GTCGATGATATTTGGCTTATGTTCAATAATGCCTGGTTATATAACCGGAAAACATCACGGGTATACAAAT
ACTGCTCCAAGCTCTCTGAGGTCTTTGAACAAGAAATTGACCCAGTGATGCAAAGCCTTGGATACTGTTG
TGGCAGAAAGTTGGAGTTCTCTCCACAGACACTGTGTTGCTACGGCAAACAGTTGTGCACAATACCTCGT
GATGCCACTTATTACAGTTACCAGAACAGGTATCATTTCTGTGAGAAGTGTTTCAATGAGATCCAAGGGG
AGAGCGTTTCTTTGGGGGATGACCCTTCCCAGCCTCAAACTACAATAAATAAAGAACAATTTTCCAAGAG
AAAAAATGACACACTGGATCCTGAACTGTTTGTTGAATGTACAGAGTGCGGAAGAAAGATGCATCAGATC
TGTGTCCTTCACCATGAGATCATCTGGCCTGCTGGATTCGTCTGTGATGGCTGTTTAAAGAAAAGTGCAC
GAACTAGGAAAGAAAATAAGTTTTCTGCTAAAAGGTTGCCATCTACCAGACTTGGCACCTTTCTAGAGAA
TCGTGTGAATGACTTTCTGAGGCGACAGAATCACCCTGAGTCAGGAGAGGTCACTGTTAGAGTAGTTCAT
GCTTCTGACAAAACCGTGGAAGTAAAACCAGGCATGAAAGCAAGGTTTGTGGACAGTGGAGAGATGGCAG
AATCCTTTCCATACCGAACCAAAGCCCTCTTTGCCTTTGAAGAAATTGATGGTGTTGACCTGTGCTTCTT
TGGCATGCATGTTCAAGAGTATGGCTCTGACTGCCCTCCACCCAACCAGAGGAGAGTATACATATCTTAC
CTCGATAGTGTTCATTTCTTCCGTCCTAAATGCTTGAGGACTGCAGTCTATCATGAAATCCTAATTGGAT
ATTTAGAATATGTCAAGAAATTAGGTTACACAACAGGGCATATTTGGGCATGTCCACCAAGTGAGGGAGA
TGATTATATCTTCCATTGCCATCCTCCTGACCAGAAGATACCCAAGCCCAAGCGACTGCAGGAATGGTAC
AAAAAAATGCTTGACAAGGCTGTATCAGAGCGTATTGTCCATGACTACAAGGATATTTTTAAACAAGCTA
CTGAAGATAGATTAACAAGTGCAAAGGAATTGCCTTATTTCGAGGGTGATTTCTGGCCCAATGTTCTGGA
AGAAAGCATTAAGGAACTGGAACAGGAGGAAGAAGAGAGAAAACGAGAGGAAAACACCAGCAATGAAAGC
ACAGATGTGACCAAGGGAGACAGCAAAAATGCTAAAAAGAAGAATAATAAGAAAACCAGCAAAAATAAGA
GCAGCCTGAGTAGGGGCAACAAGAAGAAACCCGGGATGCCCAATGTATCTAACGACCTCTCACAGAAACT
ATATGCCACCATGGAGAAGCATAAAGAGGTCTTCTTTGTGATCCGCCTCATTGCTGGCCCTGCTGCCAAC
TCCCTGCCTCCCATTGTTGATCCTGATCCTCTCATCCCCTGCGATCTGATGGATGGTCGGGATGCGTTTC
TCACGCTGGCAAGGGACAAGCACCTGGAGTTCTCTTCACTCCGAAGAGCCCAGTGGTCCACCATGTGCAT
GCTGGTGGAGCTGCACACGCAGAGCCAGGACCGCTTTGTCTACACCTGCAATGAATGCAAGCACCATGTG
GAGACACGCTGGCACTGTACTGTCTGTGAGGATTATGACTTGTGTATCACCTGCTATAACACTAAAAACC
ATGACCACAAAATGGAGAAACTAGGCCTTGGCTTAGATGATGAGAGCAACAACCAGCAGGCTGCAGCCAC
CCAGAGCCCAGGCGATTCTCGCCGCCTGAGTATCCAGCGCTGCATCCAGTCTCTGGTCCATGCTTGCCAG
TGTCGGAATGCCAATTGCTCACTGCCATCCTGCCAGAAGATGAAGCGGGTTGTGCAGCATACCAAGGGTT
GCAAACGGAAAACCAATGGCGGGTGCCCCATCTGCAAGCAGCTCATTGCCCTCTGCTGCTACCATGCCAA
GCACTGCCAGGAGAACAAATGCCCGGTGCCGTTCTGCCTAAACATCAAGCAGAAGCTCCGGCAGCAACAG
CTGCAGCACCGACTACAGCAGGCCCAAATGCTTCGCAGGAGGATGGCCAGCATGCAGCGGACTGGTGTGG
TTGGGCAGCAACAGGGCCTCCCTTCCCCCACTCCTGCCACTCCAACGACACCAACTGGCCAACAGCCAAC
CACCCCGCAGACGCCCCAGCCCACTTCTCAGCCTCAGCCTACCCCTCCCAATAGCATGCCACCCTACTTG
CCCAGGACTCAAGCTGCTGGCCCTGTGTCCCAGGGTAAGGCAGCAGGCCAGGTGACCCCTCCAACCCCTC
CTCAGACTGCTCAGCCACCCCTTCCAGGGCCCCCACCTGCAGCAGTGGAAATGGCAATGCAGATTCAGAG
AGCAGCGGAGACGCAGCGCCAGATGGCCCACGTGCAAATTTTTCAAAGGCCAATCCAACACCAGATGCCC
CCGATGACTCCCATGGCCCCCATGGGTATGAACCCACCTCCCATGACCAGAGGTCCCAGTGGGCATTTGG
AGCCAGGGATGGGACCGACAGGGATGCAGCAACAGCCACCCTGGAGCCAAGGAGGATTGCCTCAGCCCCA
GCAACTACAGTCTGGGATGCCAAGGCCAGCCATGATGTCAGTGGCCCAGCATGGTCAACCTTTGAACATG
GCTCCACAACCAGGATTGGGCCAGGTAGGTATCAGCCCACTCAAACCAGGCACTGTGTCTCAACAAGCCT
TACAAAACCTTTTGCGGACTCTCAGGTCTCCCAGCTCTCCCCTGCAGCAGCAACAGGTGCTTAGTATCCT
TCACGCCAACCCCCAGCTGTTGGCTGCATTCATCAAGCAGCGGGCTGCCAAGTATGCCAACTCTAATCCA
CAACCCATCCCTGGGCAGCCTGGCATGCCCCAGGGGCAGCCAGGGCTACAGCCACCTACCATGCCAGGTC
AGCAGGGGGTCCACTCCAATCCAGCCATGCAGAACATGAATCCAATGCAGGCGGGCGTTCAGAGGGCTGG
CCTGCCCCAGCAGCAACCACAGCAGCAACTCCAGCCACCCATGGGAGGGATGAGCCCCCAGGCTCAGCAG
ATGAACATGAACCACAACACCATGCCTTCACAATTCCGAGACATCTTGAGACGACAGCAAATGATGCAAC
AGCAGCAGCAACAGGGAGCAGGGCCAGGAATAGGCCCTGGAATGGCCAACCATAACCAGTTCCAGCAACC
CCAAGGAGTTGGCTACCCACCACAGCAGCAGCAGCGGATGCAGCATCACATGCAACAGATGCAACAAGGA
AATATGGGACAGATAGGCCAGCTTCCCCAGGCCTTGGGAGCAGAGGCAGGTGCCAGTCTACAGGCCTATC
AGCAGCGACTCCTTCAGCAACAGATGGGGTCCCCTGTTCAGCCCAACCCCATGAGCCCCCAGCAGCATAT
GCTCCCAAATCAGGCCCAGTCCCCACACCTACAAGGCCAGCAGATCCCTAATTCTCTCTCCAATCAAGTG
CGCTCTCCCCAGCCTGTCCCTTCTCCACGGCCACAGTCCCAGCCCCCCCACTCCAGTCCTTCCCCAAGGA
TGCAGCCTCAGCCTTCTCCACACCACGTTTCCCCACAGACAAGTTCCCCACATCCTGGACTGGTAGCTGC
CCAGGCCAACCCCATGGAACAAGGGCATTTTGCCAGCCCGGACCAGAATTCAATGCTTTCTCAGCTTGCT
AGCAATCCAGGCATGGCAAACCTCCATGGTGCAAGCGCCACGGACCTGGGACTCAGCACCGATAACTCAG
ACTTGAATTCAAACCTCTCACAGAGTACACTAGACATACACTAGTAATGAACTAGTCCGTAACTTGAAAG
TATTTCGATTTCTTGGCTTTATATATCTTGTGGAAAGGACGAGATGTCAAGATGGCCCGATAGCGC
