>Addgene plasmid #144387 | TFORF2509 | depositor partial sequence | sequence record 285277 | Barcode
GATGTCAAGATGGCCCGATAGCGC
